Addgene plasmid #107962: pCRB DRT7VTPLux*250
Purpose: Controller plasmid [ca. 249.0 relative RBS strength at PLas81*]
Depositing lab: Jim Haseloff. Depositing organization: University of Cambridge. Publication: Programmed hierarchical patterning of bacterial populations. Boehm CR, Grant PK, Haseloff J. Nat Commun. 2018 Feb 22;9(1):776. doi: 10.1038/s41467-018-03069-3. PubMed 29472537.
Backbone
  Vector backbone: pR33S175
  Vector type: Bacterial Expression, Synthetic Biology
Growth in bacteria
  Bacterial resistance: Kanamycin, 50 μg/mL
  Growth temperature: 37°C
  Growth strain: Top10
  Copy number: Low Copy
Gene/Insert
  Gene/Insert name: T7RNAP (modified)
  Species: Synthetic
  Cloning method: Gibson Cloning
Terms and licenses: Academic/Nonprofit Terms; Industry Terms: Not Available to Industry
Depositor comments: Additional genes: mVenus, mTurquoise2, luxR, lasR . Please visit https://www.biorxiv.org/content/early/2017/10/17/204925 for bioRxiv preprint.
How to cite: pCRB DRT7VTPLux*250 was a gift from Jim Haseloff (Addgene plasmid # 107962 ; http://n2t.net/addgene:107962 ; RRID:Addgene_107962)
