[The description below was written by a language model from this plasmid's Addgene catalogue record and pLannotate feature annotations shown in this document.]
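Description:
pCRB DRT7VTPLux*250 is a low-copy bacterial expression and synthetic biology plasmid built on the pR33S175 backbone and described by its depositors as a "controller" plasmid for programmed patterning of bacterial populations. It replicates in E. coli from a p15A origin, which is compatible with ColE1-type plasmids and so allows a second plasmid to be carried alongside it. Selection is by kanamycin through an aph(3')-Ia KanR gene. The annotation also picks up a short RSF origin fragment, a bom fragment, a partial β-lactamase remnant and BioBrick prefix scars. These appear to be backbone relics rather than functional parts.

The payload combines two quorum-sensing receivers with a modified T7 RNA polymerase. luxR from Aliivibrio fischeri sits downstream of a tet operator-containing promoter region, and lasR from Pseudomonas aeruginosa follows a region with two lac operators. Each gene is closed by tandem rrnB T1 and T7Te terminators. The polymerase is annotated as two separate fragments. A short portion of about 540 bp is followed by a Venus (mVenus) coding sequence on the forward strand. A larger portion of about 2.1 kb is followed by mTurquoise2 on the reverse strand. This layout suggests a split polymerase in which each half is co-expressed with its own fluorescent reporter, so that T7 activity would require both inputs, although the record does not state this explicitly. The promoters driving the two halves are not annotated. The purpose field mentions a PLas81* promoter with a relative ribosome binding site strength of about 249, indicating that this plasmid is one member of a series tuned for translation strength.
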