Features (pLannotate 1.2.2; 26 found; start..end, strand, type, name):
      1..19      +  protein_bind   tet operator: tetO; bacterial operator O2 for the tetR and tetA genes tetracycline repressor TetR
     25..44      +  promoter       H1-2O2 promoter (fragment): doxycycline-inducible variant of the human H1 RNA promoter (Henriksen et al., 2007)
     81..830     +  CDS            luxR: LUXR_ALIFS - Experimental evidence at protein level: Swiss-Prot protein existence level 1. Transcriptional activator of the bioluminescence operon. Binds to the OHHL autoinducer. From Aliivibrio fischeri (Vibrio fischeri).
    852..923     +  terminator     rrnB T1 terminator: transcription terminator T1 from the E. coli rrnB gene
    940..966     +  terminator     T7Te terminator: phage T7 early transcription terminator
    975..991     +  protein_bind   lac operator: The lac repressor binds to the lac operator to inhibit transcription in E. coli. This inhibition can be relieved by adding lactose or isopropyl-β-D-thiogalactopyranoside (IPTG). lac repressor encoded by lacI
    998..1014    +  protein_bind   lac operator: The lac repressor binds to the lac operator to inhibit transcription in E. coli. This inhibition can be relieved by adding lactose or isopropyl-β-D-thiogalactopyranoside (IPTG). lac repressor encoded by lacI
   1068..1784    +  CDS            lasR: LASR_PSEAE - Experimental evidence at protein level: Swiss-Prot protein existence level 1. Transcriptional activator of elastase structural gene (LasB). Binds to the PAI autoinducer. From Pseudomonas aeruginosa (strain ATCC 15692 / DSM 22644 / CIP 104116 / JCM 14847 / LMG 12228 / 1C / PRS 101 / PAO1).
   1806..1877    +  terminator     rrnB T1 terminator: transcription terminator T1 from the E. coli rrnB gene
   1893..1920    +  terminator     T7Te terminator: phage T7 early transcription terminator
   2040..2576    +  CDS            RPOL_BPT7 (fragment): Experimental evidence at protein level: Swiss-Prot protein existence level 1. Highly processive DNA-dependent RNA polymerase that catalyzes the transcription of class II and class III viral genes. Recognizes a specific promoter sequence and enters first into an 'abortive phase' where very short transcripts are synthesized and released before proceeding to the processive transcription of long RNA chains. Unwinds the double-stranded DNA to expose the coding strand for templating. Participates in the initiation of viral DNA replication presumably by making primers accessible to the DNA polymerase
   2609..3328    +  CDS            Venus: yellow fluorescent protein (YFP) with fast and efficient maturation (Nagai et al., 2002) mammalian codon-optimized
   3348..3419    +  terminator     rrnB T1 terminator: transcription terminator T1 from the E. coli rrnB gene
   3435..3462    +  terminator     T7Te terminator: phage T7 early transcription terminator
   3622..4437    -  CDS            KanR: aminoglycoside phosphotransferase; aph(3')-Ia; confers resistance to kanamycin in bacteria or G418 (Geneticin®) in eukaryotes
   4624..4645    +  misc_feature   BioBrick prefix: BioBrick prefix for parts that do not start with "ATG"
   4652..4679    -  terminator     T7Te terminator: phage T7 early transcription terminator
   4695..4766    -  terminator     rrnB T1 terminator: transcription terminator T1 from the E. coli rrnB gene
   4789..5505    -  CDS            mTurquoise2: mTurquoise2 is a basic (constitutively fluorescent) cyan fluorescent protein published in 2012, derived from Aequorea victoria. It is reported to be a rapidly-maturing monomer with very low acid sensitivity.
   5538..7685    -  CDS            RPOL_BPT7 (fragment): Experimental evidence at protein level: Swiss-Prot protein existence level 1. Highly processive DNA-dependent RNA polymerase that catalyzes the transcription of class II and class III viral genes. Recognizes a specific promoter sequence and enters first into an 'abortive phase' where very short transcripts are synthesized and released before proceeding to the processive transcription of long RNA chains. Unwinds the double-stranded DNA to expose the coding strand for templating. Participates in the initiation of viral DNA replication presumably by making primers accessible to the DNA polymerase
   7906..7932    +  misc_feature   bom (fragment): basis of mobility region from pBR322
   8031..8086    -  rep_origin     RSF ori (fragment): Plasmids containing the RSF 1030 origin of replication can be propagated in E. coli cells that contain additional plasmids with compatible origins.
   8174..8719    -  rep_origin     p15A ori: Plasmids containing the medium-copy-number p15A origin of replication can be propagated in E. coli cells that contain a second plasmid with the ColE1 origin.
   8885..9130    -  CDS            bla(M) (fragment): β-lactamase lacking the signal sequence; bla(M); allows cytosolic expression of β-lactamase
   9209..9252    -  terminator     bacterial terminator: putative bacterial transcription terminator
   9255..9276    +  misc_feature   BioBrick prefix: BioBrick prefix for parts that do not start with "ATG"
>Addgene plasmid #107962 | pCRB DRT7VTPLux*250 | addgene full sequence | sequence record 207976 | Addgene NGS Result
TCCCTATCAGTGATAGAGATTGACATCCCTATCAGTGATAGAGATACTGAGCACATACTAGAGTCACACA
GGACTACTAGATGAAAAACATCAACGCGGACGACACCTACCGTATCATTAACAAAATCAAAGCGTGTCGT
TCTAACAACGATATTAACCAATGCCTGTCTGATATGACCAAAATGGTTCACTGTGAATATTATCTGCTGG
CCATCATTTATCCGCACAGCATGGTAAAATCCGATATTTCTATTCTGGATAACTACCCAAAAAAATGGCG
TCAGTACTATGATGACGCCAACCTGATCAAGTACGATCCGATCGTAGATTACTCTAACTCTAACCATTCC
CCGATTAACTGGAATATCTTTGAGAACAACGCGGTTAACAAAAAGTCCCCAAACGTTATCAAAGAAGCAA
AAACCAGCGGTCTGATCACCGGTTTCAGCTTCCCGATTCATACCGCGAACAACGGCTTCGGTATGCTGTC
TTTTGCGCACTCCGAAAAAGACAACTACATCGATTCTCTGTTCCTGCACGCGTGCATGAACATTCCTCTG
ATCGTTCCGTCCCTGGTTGATAACTATCGCAAGATTAACATTGCCAATAACAAAAGCAACAACGACCTGA
CCAAACGCGAGAAAGAATGCCTGGCATGGGCGTGCGAAGGTAAGTCCTCTTGGGACATCTCCAAAATTCT
GGGTTGCTCTGAACGCACCGTAACTTTCCATCTGACCAACGCGCAGATGAAACTGAACACCACGAATCGT
TGTCAATCTATCAGCAAAGCTATCCTGACCGGTGCGATCGATTGCCCGTATTTCAAAAACTAATAACTAA
TGGCCAGGCATCAAATAAAACGAAAGGCTCAGTCGAAAGACTGGGCCTTTCGTTTTATCTGTTGTTTGTC
GGTGAACGCTCTCTACTAGAGTCACACTTGCTCACCTTCGGGTGGGCCTTTCTGCGTTTATAAATTGTGA
GCGGATAACAATTGACATTGTGAGCGGATAACAAGATACTGAGCACATACTAGAGGGATATTAACTAATT
TAACGGCATCACGAGTAATGGCTCTGGTGGATGGTTTTCTGGAACTGGAACGTTCTTCTGGTAAACTGGA
ATGGAGCGCTATCCTGCAAAAAATGGCCTCTGACCTGGGTTTCTCTAAAATCCTGTTCGGCCTGCTGCCG
AAAGATTCCCAAGACTACGAAAACGCATTCATCGTAGGCAATTACCCGGCCGCGTGGCGTGAACATTATG
ATCGTGCCGGTTATGCACGTGTAGATCCAACCGTTTCCCATTGCACCCAGTCCGTGCTGCCGATTTTCTG
GGAACCGAGCATCTACCAGACCCGTAAACAGCACGAGTTCTTCGAAGAGGCGTCCGCGGCTGGTCTGGTT
TACGGCCTGACGATGCCGCTGCATGGTGCTCGTGGCGAACTGGGCGCTCTGTCTCTGTCCGTAGAAGCAG
AAAACCGCGCGGAGGCTAACCGTTTCATCGAATCTGTACTGCCGACCCTGTGGATGCTGAAAGATTATGC
ACTGCAATCCGGCGCGGGTCTGGCGTTCGAACACCCAGTTTCTAAACCGGTAGTTCTGACCAGCCGTGAA
AAAGAGGTCCTGCAATGGTGCGCTATCGGCAAAACCTCCTGGGAGATTTCTGTAATTTGCAACTGCTCTG
AAGCCAACGTCAACTTCCACATGGGTAACATTCGTCGTAAATTCGGTGTTACTTCTCGCCGCGTTGCAGC
GATTATGGCCGTTAACCTGGGCCTGATTACTCTGTAATAAGCATGCACCAGGCATCAAATAAAACGAAAG
GCTCAGTCGAAAGACTTGGCCTTTCGTTTTATCTGTTGTTTGTCGGTGAACGCTCTCTACTAGAGTCACA
CTGGCTCACCTTCGGGTGGGCCTTTCTGCGTTTATATACTAGAGTGAGCTCGACCTATAGGATCGTATAG
GTTTACGCAAGAAAATGGTTTGTTACTTTCGAATAAATACTAGAGGGCTAGTTCCAACGAACAAAAACCC
AATACAAACATGAACACGATTAACATCGCTAAGAACGACTTCTCTGACATCGAACTGGCTGCTATCCCGT
TCAACACTCTGGCTGACCATTACGGTGAGCGTTTAGCTCGCGAACAGTTGGCCCTTGAGCATGAGTCTTA
CGAGATGGGTGAAGCACGCTTCCGCAAGATGTTTGAGCGTCAACTTAAAGCTGGTGAGGTTGCGGATAAC
GCTGCCGCCAAGCCTCTCATCACTACCCTACTCCCTAAGATGATTGCACGCATCAACGACTGGTTTGAGG
AAGTGAAAGCTAAGCGCGGCAAGCGCCCGACAGCCTTCCAGTTCCTGCAAGAAATCAAGCCGGAAGCCGT
AGCGTACATCACCATTAAGACCACTCTGGCTTGCCTAACCAGTGCTGACAATACAACCGTTCAGGCTGTA
GCAAGCGCAATCGGTCGGGCCATTGAGGACGAGGCTCGCTTCGGTCGTATCCGTGACCTTGAAGCTAAGC
ACTTCAAGAAAAACGTTGAGGAACAACTCAACAAGCGCGTAGGGCACGTCTACAAGTAATAATACTAGAG
AAAGAGGAGAAATACTAGATGGTGAGCAAGGGCGAGGAGCTGTTCACCGGGGTGGTGCCCATCCTGGTCG
AGCTGGACGGCGACGTAAACGGCCACAAGTTCAGCGTGTCCGGCGAGGGCGAGGGCGATGCCACCTACGG
CAAGCTGACCCTGAAGCTGATCTGCACCACCGGCAAGCTGCCCGTGCCCTGGCCCACCCTCGTGACCACC
CTGGGCTACGGCCTGCAGTGCTTCGCCCGCTACCCCGACCACATGAAGCAGCACGACTTCTTCAAGTCCG
CCATGCCCGAAGGCTACGTCCAGGAGCGCACCATCTTCTTCAAGGACGACGGCAACTACAAGACCCGCGC
CGAGGTGAAGTTCGAGGGCGACACCCTGGTGAACCGCATCGAGCTGAAGGGCATCGACTTCAAGGAGGAC
GGCAACATCCTGGGGCACAAGCTGGAGTACAACTACAACAGCCACAACGTCTATATCACCGCCGACAAGC
AGAAGAACGGCATCAAGGCCAACTTCAAGATCCGCCACAACATCGAGGACGGCGGCGTGCAGCTCGCCGA
CCACTACCAGCAGAACACCCCCATCGGCGACGGCCCCGTGCTGCTGCCCGACAACCACTACCTGAGCTAC
CAGTCCGCCCTGAGCAAAGACCCCAACGAGAAGCGCGATCACATGGTCCTGCTGGAGTTCGTGACCGCCG
CCGGGATCACTCTCGGCATGGACGAGCTGTACAAGTAATAATACTAGAGCCAGGCATCAAATAAAACGAA
AGGCTCAGTCGAAAGACTGGGCCTTTCGTTTTATCTGTTGTTTGTCGGTGAACGCTCTCTACTAGAGTCA
CACTGGCTCACCTTCGGGTGGGCCTTTCTGCGTTTATATACTAGAGATGCAGGCTTCCTCGCTCACTGAC
TCGCTGCGCTCGGTCGTTCGGCTGCGGCGAGCGGTATCAGCTCACTCAAAGGCGGTAATCTCGAGTCCCG
TCAAGTCAGCGTAATGCTCTGCCAGTGTTACAACCAATTAACCAATTCTGATTAGAAAAACTCATCGAGC
ATCAAATGAAACTGCAATTTATTCATATCAGGATTATCAATACCATATTTTTGAAAAAGCCGTTTCTGTA
ATGAAGGAGAAAACTCACCGAGGCAGTTCCATAGGATGGCAAGATCCTGGTATCGGTCTGCGATTCCGAC
TCGTCCAACATCAATACAACCTATTAATTTCCCCTCGTCAAAAATAAGGTTATCAAGTGAGAAATCACCA
TGAGTGACGACTGAATCCGGTGAGAATGGCAAAAGCTTATGCATTTCCTTCCAGACTTGTTCAACAGGCC
AGCCATTACGCTCGTCATCAAAATCACTCGCATCAACCAAACCGTTATTCATTCGTGATTGCGCCTGAGC
GAGACGAAATACGCGATCGCTGTTAAAAGGACAATTACAAACAGGAATCGAATGCAACCGGCGCAGGAAC
ACTGCCAGCGCATCAACAATATTTTCACCTGAATCAGGATATTCTTCTAATACCTGGAATGCTGTTTTCC
CGGGGATCGCAGTGGTGAGTAACCATGCATCATCAGGAGTACGGATAAAATGCTTGATGGTCGGAAGAGG
CATAAATTCCGTCAGCCAGTTTAGTCTGACCATCTCATCTGTAACATCATTGGCAACGCTACCTTTGCCA
TGTTTCAGAAACAACTCTGGCGCATCGGGCTTCCCATACAATCGATAGATTGTCGCACCTGATTGCCCGA
CATTATCGCGAGCCCATTTATACCCATATAAATCAGCATCCATGTTGGAATTTAATCGCGGCCTGGAGCA
AGACGTTTCCCGTTGAATATGGCTCATAACACCACTTGTATTACTGTTTATGTAAGCAGACAGTTTTATT
GTTCATGATGATATATTTTTATCTTGTGCAATGTAACATCAGAGATTTTGAGACACAACGTGGCTTTGTT
GAATAAATCGAACTTTTGCTGAGTTGAAGGATCAGATCACCTACGTAATTAGTTAGTTAGCCCTTAGTGA
CTCGAATTCGCTGCCGCTTCTAGAGTATAAACGCAGAAAGGCCCACCCGAAGGTGAGCCAGTGTGACTCT
AGTAGAGAGCGTTCACCGACAAACAACAGATAAAACGAAAGGCCCAGTCTTTCGACTGAGCCTTTCGTTT
TATTTGATGCCTGGCTCTAGTATTATCACTTGTACAGCTCGTCCATGCCGAGAGTGATCCCGGCGGCGGT
CACGAACTCCAGCAGGACCATGTGATCGCGCTTCTCGTTGGGGTCTTTGCTCAGCTTGGACTGGGTGCTC
AGGTAGTGGTTGTCGGGCAGCAGCACGGGGCCGTCGCCGATGGGGGTGTTCTGCTGGTAGTGGTCGGCGA
GCTGCACGCCGCCGTCCTCGATGTTGTGGCGGATCTTGAAGTTGGCCTTGATGCCGTTCTTCTGCTTGTC
GGCGGTGATATAGACGTTGTCGCTAAAGTAGTTGTACTCCAGCTTGTGCCCCAGGATGTTGCCGTCCTCC
TTGAAGTCGATGCCCTTCAGCTCGATGCGGTTCACCAGGGTGTCGCCCTCGAACTTCACCTCGGCGCGGG
TCTTGTAGTTGCCGTCGTCCTTGAAGAAGATGGTGCGCTCCTGGACGTAGCCTTCGGGCATGGCGGACTT
GAAGAAGTCGTGCTGCTTCATGTGGTCGGGGTAGCGGGCGAAGCACTGCACGCCCCAGGACAGGGTGGTC
ACGAGGGTGGGCCAGGGCACGGGCAGCTTGCCGGTGGTGCAGATGAACTTCAGGGTCAGCTTGCCGTAGG
TGGCATCGCCCTCGCCCTCGCCGGACACGCTGAACTTGTGGCCGTTTACGTCGCCGTCCAGCTCGACCAG
GATGGGCACCACCCCGGTGAACAGCTCCTCGCCCTTGCTCACCATCTAGTATTTCTCCTCTTTCTCTAGT
ATTATTACGCGAACGCGAAGTCCGACTCTAAGATGTCACGGAGGTTCAAGTTACCTTTAGCCGGAAGTGC
TGGCATTTTGTCCAATTGAGACTCGTGCAACTGGTCAGCGAACTGGTCGTAGAAATCAGCCAGTACATCA
CAAGACTCATATGTGTCAACCATAGTTTCGCGCACTGCTTTGAACAGGTTCGCAGCGTCAGCCGGAATGG
TACCGAAGGAGTCGTGAATCAGTGCAAAAGATTCGATTCCGTACTTCTCGTGTGCCCACACTACAGTCTT
ACGAAGGTGGCTACCGTCTTGGCTGTGTACAAAGTTAGGAGCGATACCAGACTCCTGTTTGTGTGCATCA
ATCTCGCTATCTTTGTTGGTGTTAATGGTAGGCTGTAAGCGGAACTGACCGAGGAACATCAGGTTCAAGC
GCGTCTGAATAGGCTTCTTGTATTCCTGCCACACAGGGAAACCATCAGGAGTTACCCAATGCACAGCGCA
ACGCTTGCGAAGAATCTCTCCAGTCTTCTTATCTTTGACCTCAGCAGCCAGCAGCTTAGCAGCAGACTTA
AGCCAGTTCATTGCTTCAACCGCAGCTACCACCGTCACGCTCACAGATTCCCAAATCAGCTTAGCCATGT
ATCCAGCAGCCTGATTCGGCTGAGTGAACATCAGACCCTTGCCGGAATCAATAGCTGGCTGAATGGTATC
TTCCAGCACTTGTTGACGGAAGCCGAACTCTTTGGACCCGTAAGCCAGCGTCATGACTGAACGCTTAGTC
ACACTGCGAGTAACACCGTAAGCCAGCCATTGACCAGCCAGTGCCTTAGTGCCCAGCTTGACTTTCTCAG
AGATTTCACCAGTGTTCTCATCGGTCACGGTAACTACTTCGTTATCGGTCCCATTGATTGCGTCTGCTTG
TAGAATCTCGTTGACTTTCTTAGCAACAATCCCGTAGATGTCCTGAACGGTTTCACTAGGAAGCAAGTTA
ACCGCGCGACCACCTACCTCATCTCGGAGCATCGCGGAGAAGTGCTGGATGCCAGAGCAAGACCCGTCAA
ACGCCAGCGGAAGGGAGCAGTTATAGCTCAGGCCGTGGTGCTGTACCCCAGCGTACTCAAAGCAGAACGC
AAGGAAGCAGAACGGAGAATCTTGCTCAGCCCACCAAGTGTTCTCCAGTGGAGACTTAGCGCAAGCCATG
ATGTTCTCGTGGTTTTCCTCAATGAACTTGATGCGCTCAGGGAACGGAACCTTATCGACACCCGCACAGT
TTGCACCGTGGATTTTCAGCCAGTAGTAACCTTCCTTACCGATTGGTTTACCTTTCGCCAGCGTAAGCAG
TCCTTTGGTCATATCGTTACCTTGCGGGTTGAACATTGACACAGCGTAAACACGACCGCGCCAGTCCATG
TTGTAAGGGAACCAGATGGCCTTATGGTTAGCAAACTTATTGGCTTGCTCAAGCATGAACTCAAGGCTGA
TACGGCGAGACTTGCGAGCCTTGTCCTTGCGGTACACAGCAGCGGCAGCACGTTTCCACGCGGTGAGAGC
CTCAGGATTCATGTCGATGTCTTCCGGTTTCATCGGGAGTTCTTCACGCTCAATCGCAGGGATGTCCTCG
ACCGGACAATGCTTCCACTTGGTGATTACGTTGGCGACCGCTAGGACTTTCTTGTTGATTTTCCATGCGG
TGTTTTGCGCAATGTTAATCGCTTTGTACACCTCAGGCATGTAAACGTCTTCGTAGCGCATCAGTGCTTT
CTTACTGTGAGTACGCACCAGCGCCAGAGGACGACGACCGTTAGCCCAATAGCCACCACCAGTAATGCCA
GTCCACGGCTTAGGAGGAACTACGCAAGGTTGGAACATCGGAGAGATGCCAGCCAGCGCACCTGCACGGG
TTGCGATAGCCTCAGCGTATTCAGGTGCGAGTTCGATAGTCTCAGAGTCTTGACCTACTACGCCAGCATT
TTGGCGGTGTAAGCTAACCATTCCGGTTGACTCAATGAGCATCTCGATGCAGCGTACTCCTACATGAATA
GAGTCTTCCTTATGCCACGAAGACCACGCCTCGCCACCGAGTAGACCCTTAGAGAGCATGTCAGCCTCGA
CAACTTGCATAAATGCTTTCATCTAGTAGTCCTGTGTGACTCTAGTATTTATTCGAAAGTAACAAACCAT
TTTCTTGCGTAAACTTGTACGATCCTACAGGTGCATCTTCCCGACAACGCAGACCGTTCCGTGGCAAAGC
AAAAGTTCAAAATCACCAACTGGTCCACCTACAACAAAGCTCTCATCAACCGTGGCTCCCTCACTTTCTG
GCTGGATGATGGGGCGATTCGGGCCTGGTATGAGTCAGCAACACCTTCTTCACGAGGCAGACCTCAGCGC
TAGCGGAGTGTATACTGGCTTACTATGTTGGCACTGATGAGGGTGTCAGTGAAGTGCTTCATGTGGCAGG
AGAAAAAAGGCTGCACCGGTGCGTCAGCAGAATATGTGATACAGGATATATTCCGCTTCCTCGCTCACTG
ACTCGCTACGCTCGGTCGTTCGACTGCGGCGAGCGGAAATGGCTTACGAACGGGGCGGAGATTTCCTGGA
AGATGCCAGGAAGATACTTAACAGGGAAGTGAGAGGGCCGCGGCAAAGCCGTTTTTCCATAGGCTCCGCC
CCCCTGACAAGCATCACGAAATATGACGCTCAAATCAGTGGTGGCGAAACCCGACAGGACTATAAAGATA
CCAGGCGTTTCCCCCTGGCGGCTCCCTCGTGCGCTCTCCTGTTCCTGCCTTTCGGTTTACCGGTGTCATT
CCGCTGTTATGGCCGCGTTTGTCTCATTCCACGCCTGACACTCAGTTCCGGGTAGGCAGTTCGCTCCAAG
CTGGACTGTATGCACGAACCCCCCGTTCAGTCCGACCGCTGCGCCTTATCCGGTAACTATCGTCTTGAGT
CCAACCCGGAAAGACATGCAAAAGCACCACTGGCAGCAGCCACTGGTAATTGATTTAGAGGAGTTAGTCT
TGAAGTCATGCGCCGGTTAAGGCTAAACTGAAAGGACAAGTTTTGGTGACTGCGCTCCTCCAAGCCAGTT
ACCTCGGTTCAAAGAGTTGGTAGCTCAGAGAACCTTCGAAAAACCGCCCTGCAAGGCGGTTTTTTCGTTC
TCAGAGCAAGAGATTACGCGCAGACCAAAACGATCTCAAGAAGATCATCTTATTAAGGGGTCTGACGCTC
AGTGGAACGAAAACTCACGTTAAGGGATTTTGGTCATGAGATTATCAAAAAGGATCTTCACCTAGATCCT
TTTAAATTAAAAATGAAGTTTTAAATCAATCTAAAGTATATATGAGTAAACTTGGTCTGACAGTTACCAA
TGCTTAATCAGTGAGGCACCTATCTCAGCGATCTGTCTATTTCGTTCATCCATAGTTGCCTGACTCCCCG
TCGTGTAGATAACTACGATACGGGAGGGCTTACCATCTGGCCCCAGTGCTGCAATGATACCGCGAGACCC
ACGCTCACCGGCTCCAGATTTATCAGCAATAAACCAGCCAGCCGGAAGGGCCGAGCGCAGAAGTGGTCCT
GCAACTTTATCCGCCTCCATCCAGTCTATTCCATGGTGCCACCTGACGTCTAAGAAACCATTATTATCAT
GACATTAACCTATAAAAATAGGCGTATCACGAGGCAGAATTTCAGATAAAAAAAATCCTTAGCTTTCGCT
AAGGATGATTTCTGGAATTCGCGGCCGCTTCTAGAG
